Addgene plasmid #176230: pTmpKmH207in
Purpose: A template plasmid for amplification of the cI-hok-neo cassette, which contains a truncated H207 promoter of T5 phage. The promoter is directed toward the cI gene.
Depositing lab: Sergey Sineoky. Depositing organization: Research Institute for Genetics and Selection of Industrial Microorganisms (GosNII genetika). Publication: Robust counterselection and advanced lambdaRed recombineering enable markerless chromosomal integration of large heterologous constructs. Bubnov DM, Yuzbashev TV, Khozov AA, Melkina OE, Vybornaya TV, Stan GB, Sineoky SP. Nucleic Acids Res. 2022 Aug 26;50(15):8947-8960. doi: 10.1093/nar/gkac649. PubMed 35920321.
Backbone
  Vector backbone: pMW118
  Vector type: Bacterial Expression, Synthetic Biology
Growth in bacteria
  Bacterial resistance: Ampicillin and Kanamycin, 100 & 50 μg/mL
  Growth temperature: 37°C
  Growth strain: DH5alpha
  Copy number: Low Copy
Gene/Insert
  Gene/Insert name: cI of phage lambda, hok of the R1 plasmid, neo, truncated PH207 promoter of T5 phage
  Cloning method: Restriction Enzyme; 5′ cloning site HindIII (not destroyed); 3′ cloning site SmaI (destroyed during cloning)
  Sequencing primers: 5′ cagggttttcccagtcacga; 3′ atgttgtgtggaattgtgagc
Terms and licenses: Academic/Nonprofit Terms; Industry Terms: Not Available to Industry
How to cite: pTmpKmH207in was a gift from Sergey Sineoky (Addgene plasmid # 176230 ; http://n2t.net/addgene:176230 ; RRID:Addgene_176230)
