[The description below was written by a language model from this plasmid's Addgene catalogue record and pLannotate feature annotations shown in this document.]
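Description:
pTmpKmH207in is a low-copy bacterial plasmid built on the pMW118 backbone. It serves as a PCR template for amplifying a cI-hok-neo cassette rather than as an expression vector in its own right. It replicates in E. coli through the pSC101 origin and its cognate Rep101 (RepA) protein. The feature table also detects a fragment of a ColE1/pMB1-type origin, which is only partial, consistent with the recorded low copy number. Selection is by ampicillin (β-lactamase under its own promoter, from the backbone) and kanamycin (from the neo gene within the insert). Remnants of the pUC-style cloning region flank the insert: a lac promoter, operator and CAP site, partial MCS, and lacZα and lacI fragments. The insert was cloned between HindIII and a destroyed SmaI site.

The insert combines three genes: the phage λ cI repressor, the hok toxin gene of plasmid R1, and neo, which confers kanamycin/neomycin resistance. The annotation tool labels the hok position as the homologous flmA host-killing protein, a call made by similarity rather than a sign of a different gene. The record also lists a truncated PH207 promoter from phage T5 oriented toward cI; this promoter is not annotated in the feature table, so its exact position cannot be confirmed from it. In this arrangement, neo allows positive selection for integration of the amplified cassette, while hok provides a lethal function suitable for counterselection. The repressor gene presumably takes part in controlling that system, although the record does not spell out the regulatory logic. The associated work concerns robust counterselection and λ Red recombineering for markerless chromosomal integration of large heterologous constructs, which is the intended use for cassettes amplified from this template.
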