Features (pLannotate 1.2.2; 14 found; start..end, strand, type, name):
     63..218     +  CDS            flmA: FLMA_ECOLI - Also known as ORF52 From Escherichia coli (strain K12).
    235..1026    -  CDS            neo: KKA2_KLEPN - Also known as kan, nptII. Experimental evidence at protein level: Swiss-Prot protein existence level 1. Resistance to kanamycin, neomycin, paromomycin, ribostamycin, butirosin and gentamicin B. From Klebsiella pneumoniae.
   1142..1160    -  misc_feature   MCS (fragment): pUC18/19 multiple cloning site
   1194..1210    -  protein_bind   lac operator: The lac repressor binds to the lac operator to inhibit transcription in E. coli. This inhibition can be relieved by adding lactose or isopropyl-β-D-thiogalactopyranoside (IPTG). lac repressor encoded by lacI
   1218..1248    -  promoter       lac promoter: promoter for the E. coli lac operon
   1263..1284    -  protein_bind   CAP binding site: CAP binding activates transcription in the presence of cAMP. E. coli catabolite activator protein
   1297..1389    -  CDS            lacI (fragment): lac repressor; lacI; The lac repressor binds to the lac operator to inhibit transcription in E. coli. This inhibition can be relieved by adding lactose or isopropyl-β-D-thiogalactopyranoside (IPTG).
   1385..1790    -  rep_origin     ori (fragment): high-copy-number ColE1/pMB1/pBR322/pUC origin of replication
   1961..2821    -  CDS            AmpR: β-lactamase; bla; confers resistance to ampicillin, carbenicillin, and related antibiotics
   2822..2926    -  promoter       AmpR promoter: bla
   3511..3733    +  rep_origin     pSC101 ori: low-copy replication origin that requires the Rep101 protein
   3781..4731    +  CDS            Rep101: RepA protein needed for replication with the pSC101 origin; rep101
   5158..5312    -  CDS            lacZα (fragment): LacZα fragment of β-galactosidase; lacZ fragment
   5454..6167    -  CDS            λ repressor (sequence partly withheld): phage λ repressor; cI
>Addgene plasmid #176230 | pTmpKmH207in | addgene full sequence | sequence record 347005 | Addgene NGS Result
TTGACTATTTTACCTCTGGCGGTGATAATGGTTGCATGTACTTTAAAGAGGAGAAATTAACTATGAAACT
ACCACGAAGTTCCCTTGTCTGGTGTGTGTTGATCGTGTGTCTCACACTGTTGATATTCACTTATCTGACA
CGAAAATCGCTGTGCGAGATTCGTTACAGAGACGGACACAGGGAGGTGGCGGCTTTCATGGCTTACGAAT
CCGGTAAGTAGCAACCTGGAGTTAGAAGAACTCGTCAAGAAGGCGATAGAAGGCGATGCGCTGCGAATCG
GGAGCGGCGATACCGTAAAGCACGAGGAAGCGGTCAGCCCATTCGCCGCCAAGCTCTTCAGCAATATCAC
GGGTAGCCAACGCTATGTCCTGATAGCGGTCCGCCACACCCAGCCGGCCACAGTCGATGAATCCAGAAAA
GCGGCCATTTTCCACCATGATATTCGGCAAGCAGGCATCGCCATGGGTCACGACGAGATCCTCGCCGTCG
GGCATGCGCGCCTTGAGCCTGGCGAACAGTTCGGCTGGCGCGAGCCCCTGATGCTCTTCGTCCAGATCAT
CCTGATCGACAAGACCGGCTTCCATCCGAGTACGTGCTCGCTCGATGCGATGTTTCGCTTGGTGGTCGAA
TGGGCAGGTAGCCGGATCAAGCGTATGCAGCCGCCGCATTGCATCAGCCATGATGGATACTTTCTCGGCA
GGAGCAAGGTGAGATGACAGGAGATCCTGCCCCGGCACTTCGCCCAATAGCAGCCAGTCCCTTCCCGCTT
CAGTGACAACGTCGAGCACAGCTGCGCAAGGAACGCCCGTCGTGGCCAGCCACGATAGCCGCGCTGCCTC
GTCCTGCAGTTCATTCAGGGCACCGGACAGGTCGGTCTTGACAAAAAGAACCGGGCGCCCCTGCGCTGAC
AGCCGGAACACGGCGGCATCAGAGCAGCCGATTGTCTGTTGTGCCCAGTCATAGCCGAATAGCCTCTCCA
CCCAAGCGGCCGGAGAACCTGCGTGCAATCCATCTTGTTCAATCATGCGAAACGATCCTCATCCTGTATG
GTACCATTATAACCGCCAAGCTTAAAATGTCAACATTTTTAATACCTTTAAGTGATACCAGATGGCATTG
GCTCACAATTCCACACAACATGGGTACCGAGCTCGAATTCGTAATCATGGTCATAGCTGTTTCCTGTGTG
AAATTGTTATCCGCTCACAATTCCACACAACATACGAGCCGGAAGCATAAAGTGTAAAGCCTGGGGTGCC
TAATGAGTGAGCTAACTCACATTAATTGCGTTGCGCTCACTGCCCGCTTTCCAGTCGGGAAACCTGTCGT
GCCAGCTGCATTAATGAATCGGCCAACGCGCGGGGAGAGGCGGTTTGCGTATTGGGCGCTTTCTCATAGC
TCACGCTGTAGGTATCTCAGTTCGGTGTAGGTCGTTCGCTCCAAGCTGGGCTGTGTGCACGAACCCCCCG
TTCAGCCCGACCGCTGCGCCTTATCCGGTAACTATCGTCTTGAGTCCAACCCGGTAAGACACGACTTATC
GCCACTGGCAGCAGCCACTGGTAACAGGATTAGCAGAGCGAGGTATGTAGGCGGTGCTACAGAGTTCTTG
AAGTGGTGGCCTAACTACGGCTACACTAGAAGGACAGTATTTGGTATCTGCGCTCTGCTGAAGCCAGTTA
CCTTCGGAAAAAGAGTTGGTAGCTCTTGATCCGGCAAACAAACCACCGCTGGTAGCGGTGGTTTTTTTGT
TTGCAAGCAGCAGATTACGCGCAGAAAAAAAGGATCTCAAGAAGATCCTTTGATCTTTTCTACGGGGTCT
GACGCTCAGTGGAACGAAAACTCACGTTAAGGGATTTTGGTCATGAGATTATCAAAAAGGATCTTCACCT
AGATCCTTTTAAATTAAAAATGAAGTTTTAAATCAATCTAAAGTATATATGAGTAAACTTGGTCTGACAG
TTACCAATGCTTAATCAGTGAGGCACCTATCTCAGCGATCTGTCTATTTCGTTCATCCATAGTTGCCTGA
CTCCCCGTCGTGTAGATAACTACGATACGGGAGGGCTTACCATCTGGCCCCAGTGCTGCAATGATACCGC
GAGACCCACGCTCACCGGCTCCAGATTTATCAGCAATAAACCAGCCAGCCGGAAGGGCCGAGCGCAGAAG
TGGTCCTGCAACTTTATCCGCCTCCATCCAGTCTATTAATTGTTGCCGGGAAGCTAGAGTAAGTAGTTCG
CCAGTTAATAGTTTGCGCAACGTTGTTGCCATTGCTGCAGGCATCGTGGTGTCACGCTCGTCGTTTGGTA
TGGCTTCATTCAGCTCCGGTTCCCAACGATCAAGGCGAGTTACATGATCCCCCATGTTGTGCAAAAAAGC
GGTTAGCTCCTTCGGTCCTCCGATCGTTGTCAGAAGTAAGTTGGCCGCAGTGTTATCACTCATGGTTATG
GCAGCACTGCATAATTCTCTTACTGTCATGCCATCCGTAAGATGCTTTTCTGTGACTGGTGAGTACTCAA
CCAAGTCATTCTGAGAATAGTGTATGCGGCGACCGAGTTGCTCTTGCCCGGCGTCAACACGGGATAATAC
CGCGCCACATAGCAGAACTTTAAAAGTGCTCATCATTGGAAAACGTTCTTCGGGGCGAAAACTCTCAAGG
ATCTTACCGCTGTTGAGATCCAGTTCGATGTAACCCACTCGTGCACCCAACTGATCTTCAGCATCTTTTA
CTTTCACCAGCGTTTCTGGGTGAGCAAAAACAGGAAGGCAAAATGCCGCAAAAAAGGGAATAAGGGCGAC
ACGGAAATGTTGAATACTCATACTCTTCCTTTTTCAATATTATTGAAGCATTTATCAGGGTTATTGTCTC
ATGAGCGGATACATATTTGAATGTATTTAGAAAAATAAACAAATAGGGGTTCCGCGCACATTTCCCCGAA
AAGTGCCACCTGACGTCTAAGAAACCATTATTATCATGACATTAACCTATAAAAATAGGCGTATCACGAG
GCCCTTTCGTCTTCAAGAATTGACAGTAAGACGGGTAAGCCTGTTGATGATACCGCTGCCTTACTGGGTG
CATTAGCCAGTCTGAATGACCTGTCACGGGATAATCCGAAGTGGTCAGACTGGAAAATCAGAGGGCAGGA
ACTGCTGAACAGCAAAAAGTCAGATAGCACCACATAGCAGACCCGCCATAAAACGCCCTGAGAAGCCCGT
GACGGGCTTTTCTTGTATTATGGGTAGTTTCCTTGCATGAATCCATAAAAGGCGCCTGTAGTGCCATTTA
CCCCCATTCACTGCCAGAGCCGTGAGCGCAGCGAACTGAATGTCACGAAAAAGACAGCGACTCAGGTGCC
TGATGGTCGGAGACAAAAGGAATATTCAGCGATTTGCCCGAGCTTGCGAGGGTGCTACTTAAGCCTTTAG
GGTTTTAAGGTCTGTTTTGTAGAGGAGCAAACAGCGTTTGCGACATCCTTTTGTAATACTGCGGAACTGA
CTAAAGTAGTGAGTTATACACAGGGCTGGGATCTATTCTTTTTATCTTTTTTTATTCTTTCTTTATTCTA
TAAATTATAACCACTTGAATATAAACAAAAAAAACACACAAAGGTCTAGCGGAATTTACAGAGGGTCTAG
CAGAATTTACAAGTTTTCCAGCAAAGGTCTAGCAGAATTTACAGATACCCACAACTCAAAGGAAAAGGAC
TAGTAATTATCATTGACTAGCCCATCTCAATTGGTATAGTGATTAAAATCACCTAGACCAATTGAGATGT
ATGTCTGAATTAGTTGTTTTCAAAGCAAATGAACTAGCGATTAGTCGCTATGACTTAACGGAGCATGAAA
CCAAGCTAATTTTATGCTGTGTGGCACTACTCAACCCCACGATTGAAAACCCTACAAGGAAAGAACGGAC
GGTATCGTTCACTTATAACCAATACGCTCAGATGATGAACATCAGTAGGGAAAATGCTTATGGTGTATTA
GCTAAAGCAACCAGAGAGCTGATGACGAGAACTGTGGAAATCAGGAATCCTTTGGTTAAAGGCTTTGAGA
TTTTCCAGTGGACAAACTATGCCAAGTTCTCAAGCGAAAAATTAGAATTAGTTTTTAGTGAAGAGATATT
GCCTTATCTTTTCCAGTTAAAAAAATTCATAAAATATAATCTGGAACATGTTAAGTCTTTTGAAAACAAA
TACTCTATGAGGATTTATGAGTGGTTATTAAAAGAACTAACACAAAAGAAAACTCACAAGGCAAATATAG
AGATTAGCCTTGATGAATTTAAGTTCATGTTAATGCTTGAAAATAACTACCATGAGTTTAAAAGGCTTAA
CCAATGGGTTTTGAAACCAATAAGTAAAGATTTAAACACTTACAGCAATATGAAATTGGTGGTTGATAAG
CGAGGCCGCCCGACTGATACGTTGATTTTCCAAGTTGAACTAGATAGACAAATGGATCTCGTAACCGAAC
TTGAGAACAACCAGATAAAAATGAATGGTGACAAAATACCAACAACCATTACATCAGATTCCTACCTACA
TAACGGACTAAGAAAAACACTACACGATGCTTTAACTGCAAAAATTCAGCTCACCAGTTTTGAGGCAAAA
TTTTTGAGTGACATGCAAAGTAAGTATGATCTCAATGGTTCGTTCTCATGGCTCACGCAAAAACAACGAA
CCACACTAGAGAACATACTGGCTAAATACGGAAGGATCTGAGGTTCTTATGGCTCTTGTATCTATCAGTG
AAGCATCAAGACTAACAAACAAAAGTAGAACAACTGTTCACCGTTACATATCAAAGGGAAAACTGTCCAT
ATGCACAGATGAAAACGGTGTAAAAAAGATAGATACATCAGAGCTTTTACGAGTTTTTGGTGCATTCAAA
GCTGTTCACCATGAACAGATCGACAATGTAACAGATGAACAGCATGTAACACCTAATAGAACAGGTGAAA
CCAGTAAAACAAAGCAACTAGAACATGAAATTGAACACCTGAGACAACTTGTTACAGCTCAACAGTCACA
CATAGACAGCCTGAAACAGGCGATGCTGCTTATCGAATCAAAGCTGCCGACAACACGGGAGCCAGTGACG
CCTCCCGTGGGGAAAAAATCATGGCAATTCTGGAAGAAATAGCGCCATTCGCCATTCAGGCTGCGCAACT
GTTGGGAAGGGCGATCGGTGCGGGCCTCTTCGCTATTACGCCAGCTGGCGAAAGGGGGATGTGCTGCAAG
GCGATTAAGTTGGGTAACGCCAGGGTTTTCCCAGTCACGACGTTGTAAAACGACGGCCAGTGCCAAGCTT
TTTCGGGATCCTTTTAAAAAATTCATTTGCTAAACGCTTCAAATTCTCGTATTCTAGATTTTCGAAAAAA
GGCCTCCCAAATCGGGGGGCCTTTTTTATTGATAACAAAACGCCGACCAGAACACCTTGCCGATCAGCCA
AACGTCTCTTCAGGCCACTGACTAGCGATAACTTTCCCCACAACGGAACAACTCTCATTGCATGGGATCA
TTGGGTACTGTGGGTTTAGTGGTTGTAAAAACACCTGACCGCTATCCCTGATCAGTTTCTTGAAGGTAAA
CTCATCACCCCCAAGTCTGGCTATGCAGAAATCACCTGGCTCAACAGCCTGCTCAGGGTCAACGAGAATT
AACATTCCGTCAGGAAAGCTTGGCTTGGAGCCTGTTGGTGCGGTCATGGAATTACCTTCAACCTCAAGCC
AGAATGCAGAATCACTGGCTTTTTTGGTTGTGCTTACCCATCTCTCCGCATCACCTTTGGTAAAGGTTCT
AAGCTTAGGTGAGAACATCCCTGCCTGAACATGAGAAAAAACAGGGTACTCATACTCACTTCTAAGTGAC
GGCTGCAT
[261 nt withheld, positions 5889-6149]
TTTCTTTTTTGTGCTCATACGTTAAATCTATCACCGCAAGGGATAAATATCTAACACCGTGCGTG
